Addgene plasmid #141570: TFORF0302
Purpose: Lentiviral vector for overexpressing the CREM transcription factor ORF with a unique 24-bp barcode. Barcodes facilitate identification of transcription factors in pooled screens.
Depositing lab: Feng Zhang. Depositing organization: Broad Institute. Publication: A transcription factor atlas of directed differentiation. Joung J, Ma S, Tay T, Geiger-Schuller KR, Kirchgatterer PC, Verdine VK, Guo B, Arias-Garcia MA, Allen WE, Singh A, Kuksenko O, Abudayyeh OO, Gootenberg JS, Fu Z, Macrae RK, Buenrostro JD, Regev A, Zhang F. Cell. 2023 Jan 5;186(1):209-229.e26. doi: 10.1016/j.cell.2022.11.026. PubMed 36608654.
Backbone
  Vector backbone: pLX_TRC317
  Backbone manufacturer: Broad Institute Genetic Perturbation Platform
  Backbone size w/o insert (bp): 8264
  Vector type: Mammalian Expression, Lentiviral
  Selectable markers: Puromycin
Growth in bacteria
  Bacterial resistance: Ampicillin, 100 μg/mL
  Growth temperature: 37°C
  Growth strain: NEB Stable
  Copy number: High Copy
Gene/Insert
  Gene/Insert name: CREM
  Species: H. sapiens (human)
  Insert size (bp): 431
  Entrez Gene: CREM (a.k.a. CREM-2, ICER, hCREM-2)
  Promoter: EF1a
  Cloning method: Unknown
  Sequencing primers: 5′ GGGTGGAGACTGAAGTTAGGCCAG; 3′ CACATAGCGTAAAAGGAGCAACATAG
Terms and licenses: Academic/Nonprofit Terms; Industry Terms: Not Available to Industry
Depositor comments: NM_182718,ENST00000488328 . The transcription factor ORF portion of this plasmid was synthesized by Genewiz. Please test multiple small colonies in case of plasmid recombination. To make this collection available in a timely manner, a portion of this collection was not fully sequenced by Addgene. If an Addgene verified full plasmid sequence is not available, please contact us prior to placing an order to request the full sequence.
How to cite: TFORF0302 was a gift from Feng Zhang (Addgene plasmid # 141570 ; http://n2t.net/addgene:141570 ; RRID:Addgene_141570)
