[The description below was written by a language model from this plasmid's Addgene catalogue record and pLannotate feature annotations shown in this document.]
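Description:
TFORF0302 is a lentiviral mammalian expression plasmid built on the pLX_TRC317 backbone from the Broad Institute Genetic Perturbation Platform, carrying a human CREM (cAMP responsive element modulator, also known as ICER) open reading frame for overexpression. It is propagated in E. coli through a high-copy ColE1/pUC-type origin with ampicillin resistance (AmpR); an f1 origin and remnants of a lac/lacZα cloning region flanked by T7 and T3 promoters are also present in the bacterial portion. The depositor notes that the plasmid may recombine during propagation. This is a common concern with LTR-containing vectors.

The viral portion has a third-generation, self-inactivating layout. An RSV promoter drives a truncated HIV-1 5' LTR, followed by the Ψ packaging signal with a partial gag sequence, the Rev response element for Rev-dependent nuclear export of the genomic RNA, a cPPT/CTS element, and a ΔU3 3' LTR followed by an SV40 polyadenylation signal. Within the provirus, an SV40 early promoter/origin region sits upstream of a puromycin N-acetyltransferase gene, allowing puromycin selection of transduced cells. Downstream, the strong constitutive EF-1α promoter drives the short CREM ORF (insert listed as 431 bp, corresponding to the transcript references given by the depositor and annotated as matching a CREM isoform), with a WPRE following it to enhance transcript stability and expression.

According to the record, the construct carries a unique 24-bp barcode that identifies the transcription factor; it is not annotated in the feature table. The plasmid belongs to a barcoded transcription factor ORF collection intended for pooled overexpression screens, such as those probing directed cell differentiation.
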