Features (pLannotate 1.2.2; 31 found; start..end, strand, type, name):
      5..231     +  promoter       RSV promoter: Rous sarcoma virus enhancer/promoter
    232..412     +  LTR            5' LTR (truncated): truncated 5' long terminal repeat (LTR) from HIV-1
    459..584     +  misc_feature   HIV-1 Ψ: packaging signal of human immunodeficiency virus type 1
    568..931     +  CDS            HIV-1 gag (fragment): gag protein from human immunodeficiency virus 1; gag
   1077..1310    +  misc_feature   RRE: The Rev response element (RRE) of HIV-1 allows for Rev-dependent mRNA export from the nucleus to the cytoplasm.
   1687..1713    +  CDS            Rev (fragment): human immunodeficiency virus 1 (HIV-1) Rev protein; rev; enhances nuclear export of unspliced and incompletely spliced viral mRNAs
   1720..1743    +  promoter       SV40 promoter (fragment): SV40 early promoter
   1744..1815    +  promoter       SV40 promoter (fragment): SV40 enhancer and early promoter
   1839..1974    +  rep_origin     SV40 ori: SV40 origin of replication
   2020..2616    +  CDS            PuroR (fragment): puromycin N-acetyltransferase; pac from Streptomyces; confers resistance to puromycin
   2665..2782    +  misc_feature   cPPT/CTS: central polypurine tract and central termination sequence of HIV-1
   2847..2913    +  CDS            small t antigen (fragment): SV40 (simian virus 40) small t antigen
   2920..4098    +  promoter       EF-1α promoter: strong constitutive promoter for human elongation factor EF-1α
   4139..4441    +  CDS            CREM (fragment): CREM_HUMAN - Experimental evidence at protein level: Swiss-Prot protein existence level 1. [Isoform 6]: May play a role in the regulation of the circadian clock: acts as a transcriptional repressor of the core circadian component PER1 by directly binding to cAMP response elements in its promoter. From Homo sapiens (Human).
   4457..4510    +  promoter       U6 promoter (fragment): RNA polymerase III promoter for human U6 snRNA
   4552..5140    +  misc_feature   WPRE: woodchuck hepatitis virus posttranscriptional regulatory element
   5191..5210    +  misc_feature   cPPT/CTS (fragment): central polypurine tract and central termination sequence of HIV-1
   5212..5445    +  LTR            3' LTR (ΔU3): self-inactivating 3' long terminal repeat (LTR) from HIV-1
   5523..5644    +  polyA_signal   SV40 poly(A) signal: SV40 polyadenylation signal
   5684..5819    +  rep_origin     SV40 ori: SV40 origin of replication
   5840..5858    -  promoter       T7 promoter: promoter for bacteriophage T7 RNA polymerase
   5866..6021    +  CDS            lacZα (fragment): LacZα fragment of β-galactosidase; lacZ fragment
   6026..6454    +  rep_origin     f1 ori (sequence partly withheld): f1 bacteriophage origin of replication; arrow indicates direction of (+) strand synthesis
   6507..6611    +  promoter       AmpR promoter: bla
   6612..7472    +  CDS            AmpR: β-lactamase; bla; confers resistance to ampicillin, carbenicillin, and related antibiotics
   7643..8231    +  rep_origin     ori: high-copy-number ColE1/pMB1/pBR322/pUC origin of replication
   8414..8506    +  CDS            lacI (fragment): lac repressor; lacI; The lac repressor binds to the lac operator to inhibit transcription in E. coli. This inhibition can be relieved by adding lactose or isopropyl-β-D-thiogalactopyranoside (IPTG).
   8519..8540    +  protein_bind   CAP binding site: CAP binding activates transcription in the presence of cAMP. E. coli catabolite activator protein
   8555..8585    +  promoter       lac promoter: promoter for the E. coli lac operon
   8593..8609    +  protein_bind   lac operator: The lac repressor binds to the lac operator to inhibit transcription in E. coli. This inhibition can be relieved by adding lactose or isopropyl-β-D-thiogalactopyranoside (IPTG). lac repressor encoded by lacI
   8654..8672    +  promoter       T3 promoter: promoter for bacteriophage T3 RNA polymerase
>Addgene plasmid #141570 | TFORF0302 | addgene full sequence | sequence record 400414 | Addgene NGS Result
TTAATGTAGTCTTATGCAATACTCTTGTAGTCTTGCAACATGGTAACGATGAGTTAGCAACATGCCTTAC
AAGGAGAGAAAAAGCACCGTGCATGCCGATTGGTGGAAGTAAGGTGGTACGATCGTGCCTTATTAGGAAG
GCAACAGACGGGTCTGACATGGATTGGACGAACCACTGAATTGCCGCATTGCAGAGATATTGTATTTAAG
TGCCTAGCTCGATACATAAACGGGTCTCTCTGGTTAGACCAGATCTGAGCCTGGGAGCTCTCTGGCTAAC
TAGGGAACCCACTGCTTAAGCCTCAATAAAGCTTGCCTTGAGTGCTTCAAGTAGTGTGTGCCCGTCTGTT
GTGTGACTCTGGTAACTAGAGATCCCTCAGACCCTTTTAGTCAGTGTGGAAAATCTCTAGCAGTGGCGCC
CGAACAGGGACTTGAAAGCGAAAGGGAAACCAGAGGAGCTCTCTCGACGCAGGACTCGGCTTGCTGAAGC
GCGCACGGCAAGAGGCGAGGGGCGGCGACTGGTGAGTACGCCAAAAATTTTGACTAGCGGAGGCTAGAAG
GAGAGAGATGGGTGCGAGAGCGTCAGTATTAAGCGGGGGAGAATTAGATCGCGATGGGAAAAAATTCGGT
TAAGGCCAGGGGGAAAGAAAAAATATAAATTAAAACATATAGTATGGGCAAGCAGGGAGCTAGAACGATT
CGCAGTTAATCCTGGCCTGTTAGAAACATCAGAAGGCTGTAGACAAATACTGGGACAGCTACAACCATCC
CTTCAGACAGGATCAGAAGAACTTAGATCATTATATAATACAGTAGCAACCCTCTATTGTGTGCATCAAA
GGATAGAGATAAAAGACACCAAGGAAGCTTTAGACAAGATAGAGGAAGAGCAAAACAAAAGTAAGACCAC
CGCACAGCAAGCGGCCGCTGATCTTCAGACCTGGAGGAGGAGATATGAGGGACAATTGGAGAAGTGAATT
ATATAAATATAAAGTAGTAAAAATTGAACCATTAGGAGTAGCACCCACCAAGGCAAAGAGAAGAGTGGTG
CAGAGAGAAAAAAGAGCAGTGGGAATAGGAGCTTTGTTCCTTGGGTTCTTGGGAGCAGCAGGAAGCACTA
TGGGCGCAGCGTCAATGACGCTGACGGTACAGGCCAGACAATTATTGTCTGGTATAGTGCAGCAGCAGAA
CAATTTGCTGAGGGCTATTGAGGCGCAACAGCATCTGTTGCAACTCACAGTCTGGGGCATCAAGCAGCTC
CAGGCAAGAATCCTGGCTGTGGAAAGATACCTAAAGGATCAACAGCTCCTGGGGATTTGGGGTTGCTCTG
GAAAACTCATTTGCACCACTGCTGTGCCTTGGAATGCTAGTTGGAGTAATAAATCTCTGGAACAGATTTG
GAATCACACGACCTGGATGGAGTGGGACAGAGAAATTAACAATTACACAAGCTTAATACACTCCTTAATT
GAAGAATCGCAAAACCAGCAAGAAAAGAATGAACAAGAATTATTGGAATTAGATAAATGGGCAAGTTTGT
GGAATTGGTTTAACATAACAAATTGGCTGTGGTATATAAAATTATTCATAATGATAGTAGGAGGCTTGGT
AGGTTTAAGAATAGTTTTTGCTGTACTTTCTATAGTGAATAGAGTTAGGCAGGGATATTCACCATTATCG
TTTCAGACCCACCTCCCAACCCCGAGGGGACCCATGCATTGCATCTCAATTAGTCAGCAACCAGGTGTGG
AAAGTCCCCAGGCTCCCCAGCAGGCAGAAGTATGCAAAGCATGCGTCTCAATTAGTCAGCAACCATAGTC
CCGCCCCTAACTCCGCCCATCCCGCCCCTAACTCCGCCCAGTTCCGCCCATTCTCCGCCCCATGGCTGAC
TAATTTTTTTTATTTATGCAGAGGCCGAGGCCGCCTCGGCCTCTGAGCTATTCCAGAAGTAGTGAGGAGG
CTTTTTTGGAGGCCTAGGCTTTTGCAAAAAGCTTTCTAGAGGTACCACCGGAGCTTACCATGACCGAGTA
CAAGCCCACGGTGCGCCTCGCCACCCGCGACGACGTCCCCAGGGCCGTACGCACCCTCGCCGCCGCGTTC
GCCGACTACCCCGCCACGCGCCACACCGTCGATCCGGACCGCCACATCGAGCGGGTCACCGAGCTGCAAG
AACTCTTCCTCACGCGCGTCGGGCTCGACATCGGCAAGGTGTGGGTCGCGGACGACGGCGCCGCCGTGGC
GGTCTGGACCACGCCGGAGAGCGTCGAAGCGGGGGCGGTGTTCGCCGAGATCGGCCCGCGCATGGCCGAG
TTGAGCGGTTCCCGGCTGGCCGCGCAGCAACAGATGGAAGGCCTCCTGGCGCCGCACCGGCCCAAGGAGC
CCGCGTGGTTCCTGGCCACCGTCGGCGTCTCGCCCGACCACCAGGGCAAGGGTCTGGGCAGCGCCGTCGT
GCTCCCCGGAGTGGAGGCGGCCGAGCGCGCCGGGGTGCCCGCCTTCCTGGAGACCTCCGCGCCCCGCAAC
CTCCCCTTCTACGAGCGGCTCGGCTTCACCGTCACCGCCGACGTCGAGGTGCCCGAAGGACCGCGCACCT
GGTGCATGACCCGCAAGCCCGGTGCCAGTTAACGAATTCTAGATCTTGAGACAAATGGCAGTATTCATCC
ACAATTTTAAAAGAAAAGGGGGGATTGGGGGGTACAGTGCAGGGGAAAGAATAGTAGACATAATAGCAAC
AGACATACAAACTAAAGAATTACAAAAACAAATTACAAAAATTCAAAATTTTCGGGTTTATTACAGGGAC
AGCAGAGATCCACTTTGGCGCCGGCTCGAGGCCTGCAGGTGCAAAGATGGATAAAGTTTTAAACAGAGAG
GAATCTTTGCAGCTAATGGACCTTCTAGGTCTTGAAAGGAGTGGGAATTGGCTCCGGTGCCCGTCAGTGG
GCAGAGCGCACATCGCCCACAGTCCCCGAGAAGTTGGGGGGAGGGGTCGGCAATTGAACCGGTGCCTAGA
GAAGGTGGCGCGGGGTAAACTGGGAAAGTGATGTCGTGTACTGGCTCCGCCTTTTTCCCGAGGGTGGGGG
AGAACCGTATATAAGTGCAGTAGTCGCCGTGAACGTTCTTTTTCGCAACGGGTTTGCCGCCAGAACACAG
GTAAGTGCCGTGTGTGGTTCCCGCGGGCCTGGCCTCTTTACGGGTTATGGCCCTTGCGTGCCTTGAATTA
CTTCCACCTGGCTGCAGTACGTGATTCTTGATCCCGAGCTTCGGGTTGGAAGTGGGTGGGAGAGTTCGAG
GCCTTGCGCTTAAGGAGCCCCTTCGCCTCGTGCTTGAGTTGAGGCCTGGCCTGGGCGCTGGGGCCGCCGC
GTGCGAATCTGGTGGCACCTTCGCGCCTGTCTCGCTGCTTTCGATAAGTCTCTAGCCATTTAAAATTTTT
GATGACCTGCTGCGACGCTTTTTTTCTGGCAAGATAGTCTTGTAAATGCGGGCCAAGATCTGCACACTGG
TATTTCGGTTTTTGGGGCCGCGGGCGGCGACGGGGCCCGTGCGTCCCAGCGCACATGTTCGGCGAGGCGG
GGCCTGCGAGCGCGGCCACCGAGAATCGGACGGGGGTAGTCTCAAGCTGGCCGGCCTGCTCTGGTGCCTG
GCCTCGCGCCGCCGTGTATCGCCCCGCCCTGGGCGGCAAGGCTGGCCCGGTCGGCACCAGTTGCGTGAGC
GGAAAGATGGCCGCTTCCCGGCCCTGCTGCAGGGAGCTCAAAATGGAGGACGCGGCGCTCGGGAGAGCGG
GCGGGTGAGTCACCCACACAAAGGAAAAGGGCCTTTCCGTCCTCAGCCGTCGCTTCATGTGACTCCACGG
AGTACCGGGCGCCGTCCAGGCACCTCGATTAGTTCTCGAGCTTTTGGAGTACGTCGTCTTTAGGTTGGGG
GGAGGGGTTTTATGCGATGGAGTTTCCCCACACTGAGTGGGTGGAGACTGAAGTTAGGCCAGCTTGGCAC
TTGATGTAATTCTCCTTGGAATTTGCCCTTTTTGAGTTTGGATCTTGGTTCATTCTCAAGCCTCAGACAG
TGGTTCAAAGTTTTTTTCTTCCATTTCAGGTGTCGTGAGGCTAGCACCGCCACCATGGCTGTAACTGGAG
ATGACACAGCTGCCACTGGTGACATGCCAACTTACCAGATCCGAGCTCCTACTGCTGCTTTGCCACAGGG
AGTGGTGATGGCTGCATCGCCCGGAAGTTTGCACAGTCCCCAGCAGCTGGCAGAAGAAGCAACACGCAAA
CGAGAGCTGAGGCTAATGAAAAACAGGGAAGCTGCCAAAGAATGTCGACGTCGAAAGAAAGAATATGTAA
AATGTCTGGAGAGCCGAGTTGCAGTGCTGGAAGTCCAGAACAAGAAGCTTATAGAGGAACTTGAAACCTT
GAAAGACATTTGTTCTCCCAAAACAGATTACTAGTAATGAACTAGTCCGTAACTTGAAAGTATTTCGATT
TCTTGGCTTTATATATCTTGTGGAAAGGACGAAAAGATTGAGTTCTCGCTACTAGCACGCGTTAAGTCGA
CAATCAACCTCTGGATTACAAAATTTGTGAAAGATTGACTGGTATTCTTAACTATGTTGCTCCTTTTACG
CTATGTGGATACGCTGCTTTAATGCCTTTGTATCATGCTATTGCTTCCCGTATGGCTTTCATTTTCTCCT
CCTTGTATAAATCCTGGTTGCTGTCTCTTTATGAGGAGTTGTGGCCCGTTGTCAGGCAACGTGGCGTGGT
GTGCACTGTGTTTGCTGACGCAACCCCCACTGGTTGGGGCATTGCCACCACCTGTCAGCTCCTTTCCGGG
ACTTTCGCTTTCCCCCTCCCTATTGCCACGGCGGAACTCATCGCCGCCTGCCTTGCCCGCTGCTGGACAG
GGGCTCGGCTGTTGGGCACTGACAATTCCGTGGTGTTGTCGGGGAAATCATCGTCCTTTCCTTGGCTGCT
CGCCTGTGTTGCCACCTGGATTCTGCGCGGGACGTCCTTCTGCTACGTCCCTTCGGCCCTCAATCCAGCG
GACCTTCCTTCCCGCGGCCTGCTGCCGGCTCTGCGGCCTCTTCCGCGTCTTCGCCTTCGCCCTCAGACGA
GTCGGATCTCCCTTTGGGCCGCCTCCCCGCGTCGACTTTAAGACCAATGACTTACAAGGCAGCTGTAGAT
CTTAGCCACTTTTTAAAAGAAAAGGGGGGACTGGAAGGGCTAATTCACTCCCAACGAAGACAAGATCTGC
TTTTTGCTTGTACTGGGTCTCTCTGGTTAGACCAGATCTGAGCCTGGGAGCTCTCTGGCTAACTAGGGAA
CCCACTGCTTAAGCCTCAATAAAGCTTGCCTTGAGTGCTTCAAGTAGTGTGTGCCCGTCTGTTGTGTGAC
TCTGGTAACTAGAGATCCCTCAGACCCTTTTAGTCAGTGTGGAAAATCTCTAGCAGTACGTATAGTAGTT
CATGTCATCTTATTATTCAGTATTTATAACTTGCAAAGAAATGAATATCAGAGAGTGAGAGGAACTTGTT
TATTGCAGCTTATAATGGTTACAAATAAAGCAATAGCATCACAAATTTCACAAATAAAGCATTTTTTTCA
CTGCATTCTAGTTGTGGTTTGTCCAAACTCATCAATGTATCTTATCATGTCTGGCTCTAGCTATCCCGCC
CCTAACTCCGCCCATCCCGCCCCTAACTCCGCCCAGTTCCGCCCATTCTCCGCCCCATGGCTGACTAATT
TTTTTTATTTATGCAGAGGCCGAGGCCGCCTCGGCCTCTGAGCTATTCCAGAAGTAGTGAGGAGGCTTTT
TTGGAGGCCTAGGGACGTACCCAATTCGCCCTATAGTGAGTCGTATTACGCGCGCTCACTGGCCGTCGTT
TTACAACGTCGTGACTGGGAAAACCCTGGCGTTACCCAACTTAATCGCCTTGCAGCACATCCCCCTTTCG
CCAGCTGGCGTAATAGCGAAGAGGCCCGCACCGATCGCCCTTCCCAACAGTTGCGCAGCCTGAATGGCGA
ATGGG
[124 nt withheld, positions 6026-6149]
C
[91 nt withheld, positions 6151-6241]
A
[49 nt withheld, positions 6243-6291]
CCTTTGACGTTGGAGTCCACGTTCTTT
[37 nt withheld, positions 6319-6355]
ACCCTATCTCGGTCTATTCTTTTGATTTATAAGGGATTTTGCCGATTTCGGCCTATTGGTTAAAAAATGA
GCTGATTTAACAAAAATTTAACGCGAATTTTAACAAAATATTAACGCTTACAATTTAGGTGGCACTTTTC
GGGGAAATGTGCGCGGAACCCCTATTTGTTTATTTTTCTAAATACATTCAAATATGTATCCGCTCATGAG
ACAATAACCCTGATAAATGCTTCAATAATATTGAAAAAGGAAGAGTATGAGTATTCAACATTTCCGTGTC
GCCCTTATTCCCTTTTTTGCGGCATTTTGCCTTCCTGTTTTTGCTCACCCAGAAACGCTGGTGAAAGTAA
AAGATGCTGAAGATCAGTTGGGTGCACGAGTGGGTTACATCGAACTGGATCTCAACAGCGGTAAGATCCT
TGAGAGTTTTCGCCCCGAAGAACGTTTTCCAATGATGAGCACTTTTAAAGTTCTGCTATGTGGCGCGGTA
TTATCCCGTATTGACGCCGGGCAAGAGCAACTCGGTCGCCGCATACACTATTCTCAGAATGACTTGGTTG
AGTACTCACCAGTCACAGAAAAGCATCTTACGGATGGCATGACAGTAAGAGAATTATGCAGTGCTGCCAT
AACCATGAGTGATAACACTGCGGCCAACTTACTTCTGACAACGATCGGAGGACCGAAGGAGCTAACCGCT
TTTTTGCACAACATGGGGGATCATGTAACTCGCCTTGATCGTTGGGAACCGGAGCTGAATGAAGCCATAC
CAAACGACGAGCGTGACACCACGATGCCTGTAGCAATGGCAACAACGTTGCGCAAACTATTAACTGGCGA
ACTACTTACTCTAGCTTCCCGGCAACAATTAATAGACTGGATGGAGGCGGATAAAGTTGCAGGACCACTT
CTGCGCTCGGCCCTTCCGGCTGGCTGGTTTATTGCTGATAAATCTGGAGCCGGTGAGCGTGGGTCTCGCG
GTATCATTGCAGCACTGGGGCCAGATGGTAAGCCCTCCCGTATCGTAGTTATCTACACGACGGGGAGTCA
GGCAACTATGGATGAACGAAATAGACAGATCGCTGAGATAGGTGCCTCACTGATTAAGCATTGGTAACTG
TCAGACCAAGTTTACTCATATATACTTTAGATTGATTTAAAACTTCATTTTTAATTTAAAAGGATCTAGG
TGAAGATCCTTTTTGATAATCTCATGACCAAAATCCCTTAACGTGAGTTTTCGTTCCACTGAGCGTCAGA
CCCCGTAGAAAAGATCAAAGGATCTTCTTGAGATCCTTTTTTTCTGCGCGTAATCTGCTGCTTGCAAACA
AAAAAACCACCGCTACCAGCGGTGGTTTGTTTGCCGGATCAAGAGCTACCAACTCTTTTTCCGAAGGTAA
CTGGCTTCAGCAGAGCGCAGATACCAAATACTGTTCTTCTAGTGTAGCCGTAGTTAGGCCACCACTTCAA
GAACTCTGTAGCACCGCCTACATACCTCGCTCTGCTAATCCTGTTACCAGTGGCTGCTGCCAGTGGCGAT
AAGTCGTGTCTTACCGGGTTGGACTCAAGACGATAGTTACCGGATAAGGCGCAGCGGTCGGGCTGAACGG
GGGGTTCGTGCACACAGCCCAGCTTGGAGCGAACGACCTACACCGAACTGAGATACCTACAGCGTGAGCT
ATGAGAAAGCGCCACGCTTCCCGAAGGGAGAAAGGCGGACAGGTATCCGGTAAGCGGCAGGGTCGGAACA
GGAGAGCGCACGAGGGAGCTTCCAGGGGGAAACGCCTGGTATCTTTATAGTCCTGTCGGGTTTCGCCACC
TCTGACTTGAGCGTCGATTTTTGTGATGCTCGTCAGGGGGGCGGAGCCTATGGAAAAACGCCAGCAACGC
GGCCTTTTTACGGTTCCTGGCCTTTTGCTGGCCTTTTGCTCACATGTTCTTTCCTGCGTTATCCCCTGAT
TCTGTGGATAACCGTATTACCGCCTTTGAGTGAGCTGATACCGCTCGCCGCAGCCGAACGACCGAGCGCA
GCGAGTCAGTGAGCGAGGAAGCGGAAGAGCGCCCAATACGCAAACCGCCTCTCCCCGCGCGTTGGCCGAT
TCATTAATGCAGCTGGCACGACAGGTTTCCCGACTGGAAAGCGGGCAGTGAGCGCAACGCAATTAATGTG
AGTTAGCTCACTCATTAGGCACCCCAGGCTTTACACTTTATGCTTCCGGCTCGTATGTTGTGTGGAATTG
TGAGCGGATAACAATTTCACACAGGAAACAGCTATGACCATGATTACGCCAAGCGCGCAATTAACCCTCA
CTAAAGGGAACAAAAGCTGGAGCTGCAAGC
