>Addgene plasmid #141570 | TFORF0302 | depositor partial sequence | sequence record 276847 | Insert
ACCGCCACCATGGCTGTAACTGGAGATGACACAGCTGCCACTGGTGACATGCCAACTTACCAGATCCGAG
CTCCTACTGCTGCTTTGCCACAGGGAGTGGTGATGGCTGCATCGCCCGGAAGTTTGCACAGTCCCCAGCA
GCTGGCAGAAGAAGCAACACGCAAACGAGAGCTGAGGCTAATGAAAAACAGGGAAGCTGCCAAAGAATGT
CGACGTCGAAAGAAAGAATATGTAAAATGTCTGGAGAGCCGAGTTGCAGTGCTGGAAGTCCAGAACAAGA
AGCTTATAGAGGAACTTGAAACCTTGAAAGACATTTGTTCTCCCAAAACAGATTACTAGTAATGAACTAG
TCCGTAACTTGAAAGTATTTCGATTTCTTGGCTTTATATATCTTGTGGAAAGGACGAAAAGATTGAGTTC
TCGCTACTAGC
