>Addgene plasmid #141570 | TFORF0302 | depositor partial sequence | sequence record 276848 | Barcode
AAAGATTGAGTTCTCGCTACTAGC
